LOCUS       Exported 6253 bp ds-DNA circular SYN 13-MAY-2021
DEFINITION  Expresses FLAG-OTUB1 T134R,C91S in mammalian cells.
ACCESSION   .
VERSION     .
KEYWORDS    FLAG-OTUB1 T134R,C91S-pcDNA3.1
SOURCE      synthetic DNA construct
  ORGANISM  synthetic DNA construct
REFERENCE   1 (bases 1 to 6253)
  AUTHORS   Pasupala N, Morrow ME, Que LT, Malynn BA, Ma A, Wolberger C
  TITLE     OTUB1 non-catalytically stabilizes the E2 ubiquitin-conjugating
            enzyme UBE2E1 by preventing its autoubiquitination.
  JOURNAL   J Biol Chem. 2018 Nov 23;293(47):18285-18295. doi:
            10.1074/jbc.RA118.004677. Epub 2018 Oct 3.
  PUBMED    30282802
REFERENCE   2 (bases 1 to 6253)
  AUTHORS   .
  TITLE     Direct Submission
  JOURNAL   Exported May 13, 2021 from SnapGene Server 1.1.58
            http://www.snapgene.com
FEATURES             Location/Qualifiers
     source          1..6253
                     /organism="synthetic DNA construct"
                     /mol_type="other DNA"
     enhancer        1..380
                     /label=CMV enhancer
                     /note="human cytomegalovirus immediate early enhancer"
     promoter        381..584
                     /label=CMV promoter
                     /note="human cytomegalovirus (CMV) immediate early
                     promoter"
     primer_bind     535..555
                     /label=CMV-F
                     /note="Human CMV immediate early promoter, forward primer"
     primer_bind     629..648
                     /label=T7
                     /note="T7 promoter, forward primer"
     promoter        629..647
                     /label=T7 promoter
                     /note="promoter for bacteriophage T7 RNA polymerase"
     CDS             686..751
                     /codon_start=1
                     /product="three tandem FLAG(R) epitope tags, followed by an
                     enterokinase cleavage site"
                     /label=3xFLAG
                     /translation="DYKDHDGDYKDHDIDYKDDDDK"
     primer_bind     complement(1610..1627)
                     /label=BGH-rev
                     /note="Bovine growth hormone terminator, reverse primer.
                     Also called BGH reverse"
     polyA_signal    1616..1840
                     /label=bGH poly(A) signal
                     /note="bovine growth hormone polyadenylation signal"
     rep_origin      1886..2314
                     /direction=RIGHT
                     /label=f1 ori
                     /note="f1 bacteriophage origin of replication; arrow
                     indicates direction of (+) strand synthesis"
     primer_bind     complement(1973..1992)
                     /label=F1ori-R
                     /note="F1 origin, reverse primer"
     primer_bind     2183..2204
                     /label=F1ori-F
                     /note="F1 origin, forward primer"
     primer_bind     complement(2323..2343)
                     /label=pBABE 3'
                     /note="SV40 enhancer, reverse primer for pBABE vectors"
     promoter        2328..2657
                     /label=SV40 promoter
                     /note="SV40 enhancer and early promoter"
     rep_origin      2508..2643
                     /label=SV40 ori
                     /note="SV40 origin of replication"
     primer_bind     2570..2589
                     /label=SV40pro-F
                     /note="SV40 promoter/origin, forward primer"
     CDS             2724..3518
                     /codon_start=1
                     /gene="aph(3')-II (or nptII)"
                     /product="aminoglycoside phosphotransferase from Tn5"
                     /label=NeoR/KanR
                     /note="confers resistance to neomycin, kanamycin, and G418
                     (Geneticin(R))"
                     /translation="MIEQDGLHAGSPAAWVERLFGYDWAQQTIGCSDAAVFRLSAQGRP
                     VLFVKTDLSGALNELQDEAARLSWLATTGVPCAAVLDVVTEAGRDWLLLGEVPGQDLLS
                     SHLAPAEKVSIMADAMRRLHTLDPATCPFDHQAKHRIERARTRMEAGLVDQDDLDEEHQ
                     GLAPAELFARLKARMPDGEDLVVTHGDACLPNIMVENGRFSGFIDCGRLGVADRYQDIA
                     LATRDIAEELGGEWADRFLVLYGIAAPDSQRIAFYRLLDEFF"
     primer_bind     complement(2778..2797)
                     /label=Neo-R
                     /note="Neomycin resistance gene, reverse primer"
     primer_bind     3388..3407
                     /label=Neo-F
                     /note="Neomycin resistance gene, forward primer"
     polyA_signal    3692..3813
                     /label=SV40 poly(A) signal
                     /note="SV40 polyadenylation signal"
     primer_bind     complement(3729..3748)
                     /label=SV40pA-R
                     /note="SV40 polyA, reverse primer"
     primer_bind     3783..3802
                     /label=EBV-rev
                     /note="SV40 polyA terminator, reverse primer"
     primer_bind     complement(3862..3878)
                     /label=M13 rev
                     /note="common sequencing primer, one of multiple similar
                     variants"
     primer_bind     complement(3862..3878)
                     /label=M13 Reverse
                     /note="In lacZ gene. Also called M13-rev"
     primer_bind     complement(3875..3897)
                     /label=M13/pUC Reverse
                     /note="In lacZ gene"
     protein_bind    3886..3902
                     /label=lac operator
                     /bound_moiety="lac repressor encoded by lacI"
                     /note="The lac repressor binds to the lac operator to
                     inhibit transcription in E. coli. This inhibition can be
                     relieved by adding lactose or
                     isopropyl-beta-D-thiogalactopyranoside (IPTG)."
     promoter        complement(3910..3940)
                     /label=lac promoter
                     /note="promoter for the E. coli lac operon"
     protein_bind    3955..3976
                     /label=CAP binding site
                     /bound_moiety="E. coli catabolite activator protein"
                     /note="CAP binding activates transcription in the presence
                     of cAMP."
     primer_bind     complement(4093..4110)
                     /label=L4440
                     /note="L4440 vector, forward primer"
     rep_origin      complement(4264..4852)
                     /direction=LEFT
                     /label=ori
                     /note="high-copy-number ColE1/pMB1/pBR322/pUC origin of
                     replication"
     primer_bind     complement(4344..4363)
                     /label=pBR322ori-F
                     /note="pBR322 origin, forward primer"
     CDS             complement(5023..5883)
                     /codon_start=1
                     /gene="bla"
                     /product="beta-lactamase"
                     /label=AmpR
                     /note="confers resistance to ampicillin, carbenicillin, and
                     related antibiotics"
                     /translation="MSIQHFRVALIPFFAAFCLPVFAHPETLVKVKDAEDQLGARVGYI
                     ELDLNSGKILESFRPEERFPMMSTFKVLLCGAVLSRIDAGQEQLGRRIHYSQNDLVEYS
                     PVTEKHLTDGMTVRELCSAAITMSDNTAANLLLTTIGGPKELTAFLHNMGDHVTRLDRW
                     EPELNEAIPNDERDTTMPVAMATTLRKLLTGELLTLASRQQLIDWMEADKVAGPLLRSA
                     LPAGWFIADKSGAGERGSRGIIAALGPDGKPSRIVVIYTTGSQATMDERNRQIAEIGAS
                     LIKHW"
     primer_bind     5646..5665
                     /label=Amp-R
                     /note="Ampicillin resistance gene, reverse primer"
     promoter        complement(5884..5988)
                     /gene="bla"
                     /label=AmpR promoter
     primer_bind     complement(6063..6082)
                     /label=pRS-marker
                     /note="pRS vectors, use to sequence yeast selectable
                     marker"
ORIGIN
        1 gacattgatt attgactagt tattaatagt aatcaattac ggggtcatta gttcatagcc
       61 catatatgga gttccgcgtt acataactta cggtaaatgg cccgcctggc tgaccgccca
      121 acgacccccg cccattgacg tcaataatga cgtatgttcc catagtaacg ccaataggga
      181 ctttccattg acgtcaatgg gtggagtatt tacggtaaac tgcccacttg gcagtacatc
      241 aagtgtatca tatgccaagt acgcccccta ttgacgtcaa tgacggtaaa tggcccgcct
      301 ggcattatgc ccagtacatg accttatggg actttcctac ttggcagtac atctacgtat
      361 tagtcatcgc tattaccatg gtgatgcggt tttggcagta catcaatggg cgtggatagc
      421 ggtttgactc acggggattt ccaagtctcc accccattga cgtcaatggg agtttgtttt
      481 ggcaccaaaa tcaacgggac tttccaaaat gtcgtaacaa ctccgcccca ttgacgcaaa
      541 tgggcggtag gcgtgtacgg tgggaggtct atataagcag agctctctgg ctaactagag
      601 aacccactgc ttactggctt atcgaaatta atacgactca ctatagggag acccaagctg
      661 gctagcgttt aaacttaagc ttatggacta caaagaccat gacggtgatt ataaagatca
      721 tgacatcgat tacaaggatg acgatgacaa gaattcaatg gcggcggagg aacctcagca
      781 gcagaagcag gagccgctgg gcagcgactc cgaaggtgtt aactgtctgg cctatgatga
      841 agccatcatg gctcagcagg accgaattca gcaagagatt gctgtgcaga accctctggt
      901 gtcagagcgg ctggagctct cggtcctata caaggagtat gctgaagatg acaacatcta
      961 tcaacagaag atcaaggacc tccacaaaaa gtactcgtac atccgcaaga ccaggcctga
     1021 cggcaactct ttctatcggg ctttcggatt ctcccacttg gaggcactgc tggatgacag
     1081 caaggagttg cagcggttca aggctgtgtc tgccaagagc aaggaagacc tggtgtccca
     1141 gggcttcact gaattcagaa ttgaggattt ccacaacacg ttcatggacc tgattgagca
     1201 ggtggagaag cagacctctg tcgccgacct gctggcctcc ttcaatgacc agagcacctc
     1261 cgactacctc gttgtctacc tgcggctgct cacctcgggc tacctgcagc gcgagagcaa
     1321 gttcttcgag cacttcatcg agggtggacg gactgtcaag gagttctgcc agcaggaggt
     1381 ggagcccatg tgcaaggaga gcgaccacat ccacatcatt gcgctggccc aggccctcag
     1441 cgtgtccatc caggtggagt acatggaccg cggcgagggc ggcaccacca atccgcacat
     1501 cttccctgag ggctccgagc ccaaggtcta ccttctctac cggcctggac actacgatat
     1561 cctctacaaa tagtcgactc tagagggccc gtttaaaccc gctgatcagc ctcgactgtg
     1621 ccttctagtt gccagccatc tgttgtttgc ccctcccccg tgccttcctt gaccctggaa
     1681 ggtgccactc ccactgtcct ttcctaataa aatgaggaaa ttgcatcgca ttgtctgagt
     1741 aggtgtcatt ctattctggg gggtggggtg gggcaggaca gcaaggggga ggattgggaa
     1801 gacaatagca ggcatgctgg ggatgcggtg ggctctatgg cttctgaggc ggaaagaacc
     1861 agctggggct ctagggggta tccccnnnnn nnnnnnnnnn nnnnnnnnnn nnnnnnnnnn
     1921 nnnnnnnnnn nnnnnnnnnn nnnnnnnnnn nnnnnnnnnn nnnnnnnnnn nnnnnnnnnn
     1981 nnnnnnnnnn nnnnnnnnnn nnnnnnnnnc nnnnnnnnnn nnnnnnnnnn nnnnnnnnnn
     2041 nnnnnnnnnn nnnnnnnnnn nnnnnnnnnn nnnnnnnnnn nnnnnnnnnn nnnnnnnnnn
     2101 nannnnnnnn nnnnnnnnnn nnnnnnnnnn nnnnnnnnnn nnnnnnnnnn ncctttgacg
     2161 ttggagtcca cgttctttaa tagtggactc ttgttccaaa ctggaacaac actcaaccct
     2221 atctcggtct attcttttga tttataaggg attttgccga tttcggccta ttggttaaaa
     2281 aatgagctga tttaacaaaa atttaacgcg aattaattct gtggaatgtg tgtcagttag
     2341 ggtgtggaaa gtccccaggc tccccagcag gcagaagtat gcaaagcatg catctcaatt
     2401 agtcagcaac caggtgtgga aagtccccag gctccccagc aggcagaagt atgcaaagca
     2461 tgcatctcaa ttagtcagca accatagtcc cgcccctaac tccgcccatc ccgcccctaa
     2521 ctccgcccag ttccgcccat tctccgcccc atggctgact aatttttttt atttatgcag
     2581 aggccgaggc cgcctctgcc tctgagctat tccagaagta gtgaggaggc ttttttggag
     2641 gcctaggctt ttgcaaaaag ctcccgggag cttgtatatc cattttcgga tctgatcaag
     2701 agacaggatg aggatcgttt cgcatgattg aacaagatgg attgcacgca ggttctccgg
     2761 ccgcttgggt ggagaggcta ttcggctatg actgggcaca acagacaatc ggctgctctg
     2821 atgccgccgt gttccggctg tcagcgcagg ggcgcccggt tctttttgtc aagaccgacc
     2881 tgtccggtgc cctgaatgaa ctgcaggacg aggcagcgcg gctatcgtgg ctggccacga
     2941 cgggcgttcc ttgcgcagct gtgctcgacg ttgtcactga agcgggaagg gactggctgc
     3001 tattgggcga agtgccgggg caggatctcc tgtcatctca ccttgctcct gccgagaaag
     3061 tatccatcat ggctgatgca atgcggcggc tgcatacgct tgatccggct acctgcccat
     3121 tcgaccacca agcgaaacat cgcatcgagc gagcacgtac tcggatggaa gccggtcttg
     3181 tcgatcagga tgatctggac gaagagcatc aggggctcgc gccagccgaa ctgttcgcca
     3241 ggctcaaggc gcgcatgccc gacggcgagg atctcgtcgt gacccatggc gatgcctgct
     3301 tgccgaatat catggtggaa aatggccgct tttctggatt catcgactgt ggccggctgg
     3361 gtgtggcgga ccgctatcag gacatagcgt tggctacccg tgatattgct gaagagcttg
     3421 gcggcgaatg ggctgaccgc ttcctcgtgc tttacggtat cgccgctccc gattcgcagc
     3481 gcatcgcctt ctatcgcctt cttgacgagt tcttctgagc gggactctgg ggttcgaaat
     3541 gaccgaccaa gcgacgccca acctgccatc acgagatttc gattccaccg ccgccttcta
     3601 tgaaaggttg ggcttcggaa tcgttttccg ggacgccggc tggatgatcc tccagcgcgg
     3661 ggatctcatg ctggagttct tcgcccaccc caacttgttt attgcagctt ataatggtta
     3721 caaataaagc aatagcatca caaatttcac aaataaagca tttttttcac tgcattctag
     3781 ttgtggtttg tccaaactca tcaatgtatc ttatcatgtc tgtataccgt cgacctctag
     3841 ctagagcttg gcgtaatcat ggtcatagct gtttcctgtg tgaaattgtt atccgctcac
     3901 aattccacac aacatacgag ccggaagcat aaagtgtaaa gcctggggtg cctaatgagt
     3961 gagctaactc acattaattg cgttgcgctc actgcccgct ttccagtcgg gaaacctgtc
     4021 gtgccagctg cattaatgaa tcggccaacg cgcggggaga ggcggtttgc gtattgggcg
     4081 ctcttccgct tcctcgctca ctgactcgct gcgctcggtc gttcggctgc ggcgagcggt
     4141 atcagctcac tcaaaggcgg taatacggtt atccacagaa tcaggggata acgcaggaaa
     4201 gaacatgtga gcaaaaggcc agcaaaaggc caggaaccgt aaaaaggccg cgttgctggc
     4261 gtttttccat aggctccgcc cccctgacga gcatcacaaa aatcgacgct caagtcagag
     4321 gtggcgaaac ccgacaggac tataaagata ccaggcgttt ccccctggaa gctccctcgt
     4381 gcgctctcct gttccgaccc tgccgcttac cggatacctg tccgcctttc tcccttcggg
     4441 aagcgtggcg ctttctcata gctcacgctg taggtatctc agttcggtgt aggtcgttcg
     4501 ctccaagctg ggctgtgtgc acgaaccccc cgttcagccc gaccgctgcg ccttatccgg
     4561 taactatcgt cttgagtcca acccggtaag acacgactta tcgccactgg cagcagccac
     4621 tggtaacagg attagcagag cgaggtatgt aggcggtgct acagagttct tgaagtggtg
     4681 gcctaactac ggctacacta gaagaacagt atttggtatc tgcgctctgc tgaagccagt
     4741 taccttcgga aaaagagttg gtagctcttg atccggcaaa caaaccaccg ctggtagcgg
     4801 tggttttttt gtttgcaagc agcagattac gcgcagaaaa aaaggatctc aagaagatcc
     4861 tttgatcttt tctacggggt ctgacgctca gtggaacgaa aactcacgtt aagggatttt
     4921 ggtcatgaga ttatcaaaaa ggatcttcac ctagatcctt ttaaattaaa aatgaagttt
     4981 taaatcaatc taaagtatat atgagtaaac ttggtctgac agttaccaat gcttaatcag
     5041 tgaggcacct atctcagcga tctgtctatt tcgttcatcc atagttgcct gactccccgt
     5101 cgtgtagata actacgatac gggagggctt accatctggc cccagtgctg caatgatacc
     5161 gcgagaccca cgctcaccgg ctccagattt atcagcaata aaccagccag ccggaagggc
     5221 cgagcgcaga agtggtcctg caactttatc cgcctccatc cagtctatta attgttgccg
     5281 ggaagctaga gtaagtagtt cgccagttaa tagtttgcgc aacgttgttg ccattgctac
     5341 aggcatcgtg gtgtcacgct cgtcgtttgg tatggcttca ttcagctccg gttcccaacg
     5401 atcaaggcga gttacatgat cccccatgtt gtgcaaaaaa gcggttagct ccttcggtcc
     5461 tccgatcgtt gtcagaagta agttggccgc agtgttatca ctcatggtta tggcagcact
     5521 gcataattct cttactgtca tgccatccgt aagatgcttt tctgtgactg gtgagtactc
     5581 aaccaagtca ttctgagaat agtgtatgcg gcgaccgagt tgctcttgcc cggcgtcaat
     5641 acgggataat accgcgccac atagcagaac tttaaaagtg ctcatcattg gaaaacgttc
     5701 ttcggggcga aaactctcaa ggatcttacc gctgttgaga tccagttcga tgtaacccac
     5761 tcgtgcaccc aactgatctt cagcatcttt tactttcacc agcgtttctg ggtgagcaaa
     5821 aacaggaagg caaaatgccg caaaaaaggg aataagggcg acacggaaat gttgaatact
     5881 catactcttc ctttttcaat attattgaag catttatcag ggttattgtc tcatgagcgg
     5941 atacatattt gaatgtattt agaaaaataa acaaataggg gttccgcgca catttccccg
     6001 aaaagtgcca cctgacgtcg acggatcggg agatctcccg atcccctatg gtgcactctc
     6061 agtacaatct gctctgatgc cgcatagtta agccagtatc tgctccctgc ttgtgtgttg
     6121 gaggtcgctg agtagtgcgc gagcaaaatt taagctacaa caaggcaagg cttgaccgac
     6181 aattgcatga agaatctgct tagggttagg cgttttgcgc tgcttcgcga tgtacgggcc
     6241 agatatacgc gtt
//
